Addgene plasmid #247391: cwby0041
Purpose: GGA cloning AGGA-promoter-ccdb-TTCC-GS-SB175-SNAC-6xhis
Depositing lab: David Baker. Depositing organization: University of Washington. Publication: Accelerating protein design by scaling experimental characterization. Qian J, Milles LF, Wicky BIM, Ragotte RJ, Motmaen A, Borst AJ, Skotheim R, Ols S, Coventry B, Li X, Kibler RD, Goreshnik I, Exposit M, Lore K, Stewart L, Baker D. Nat Commun. 2026 Aug 20;17(1):9945. doi: 10.1038/s41467-026-76740-9. PubMed 42754580.
Backbone
  Vector backbone: pET29
  Vector type: Bacterial Expression
Growth in bacteria
  Bacterial resistance: Kanamycin, 50 μg/mL
  Growth temperature: 37°C
  Growth strain: NEB Stable
  Copy number: Unknown
Gene/Insert
  Gene/Insert name: ccdb
  Species: Synthetic
  Promoter: T7
  Cloning method: Golden Gate
Terms and licenses: Academic/Nonprofit Terms; Industry Terms: Not Available to Industry
Depositor comments: Please visit https://doi.org/10.1101/2025.08.05.668824 for bioRxiv preprint.
How to cite: cwby0041 was a gift from David Baker (Addgene plasmid # 247391 ; http://n2t.net/addgene:247391 ; RRID:Addgene_247391)
