[The description below was written by a language model from this plasmid's Addgene catalogue record and pLannotate feature annotations shown in this document.]
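Description:
cwby0041 is a pET29-based bacterial expression vector of 5,886 nt, built as a Golden Gate assembly (GGA) entry plasmid for cloning synthetic protein-coding genes in E. coli. It carries a ColE1/pBR322-type origin together with the bom site and rop gene, an f1 origin, and a kanamycin resistance gene (aph(3')-Ia) for selection. As in other pET vectors, a lacI gene with its own promoter supplies lac repressor. Short tetracycline-resistance fragments and a predicted E. coli open reading frame are annotated as well and appear to be pBR322-derived backbone remnants.

The expression cassette consists of a T7 promoter, lac operator and T7 gene 10 ribosome binding site, so transcription depends on T7 RNA polymerase and is IPTG-inducible. Downstream lies a placeholder carrying the ccdB toxin gene, preceded by a short ccdA fragment. According to the stated purpose, this cassette has its own promoter and is flanked by AGGA and TTCC Golden Gate overhangs. CcdB poisons DNA gyrase, so replacing the cassette with an insert during assembly provides negative selection: uncut or religated parental plasmids kill ordinary cloning strains, and surviving colonies are enriched for correct products.

An insert joined at the TTCC junction is fused in frame to a C-terminal module described as a GS linker, SB175, a SNAC element and a 6xHis tag, followed by the T7 terminator. The feature table detects the His tag but does not annotate SB175 or SNAC, and the record does not define either one; SNAC usually denotes a sequence for nickel-assisted chemical cleavage, which would allow tag removal. The associated publication title points to use in scaled-up expression and characterization of designed proteins.
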