Features (pLannotate 1.2.2; 20 found; start..end, strand, type, name):
    286..304     +  promoter       T7 promoter: promoter for bacteriophage T7 RNA polymerase
    305..329     +  protein_bind   lac operator: The lac repressor binds to the lac operator to inhibit transcription in E. coli. This inhibition can be relieved by adding lactose or isopropyl-β-D-thiogalactopyranoside (IPTG). lac repressor encoded by lacI
    344..366     +  RBS            RBS: efficient ribosome binding site from bacteriophage T7 gene 10 (Olins and Rangwala, 1989)
    389..460     +  CDS            ccdA (fragment): CCDA_ECO57 - Also known as H, letA. Experimental evidence at protein level: Swiss-Prot protein existence level 1. Antitoxin component of a type II toxin-antitoxin (TA) system which inhibits the post-segregational killing (PSK) of plasmid-free cells, also referred to as a plasmid addiction system. Binds to and blocks the activity of CcdB; will also remove bound CcdB protein from the CcdB-GyrA complex by forming a CcdA-CcdB complex, a process termed rejuvenation. Functions as a transcriptional corepressor for the ccdAB operon, repression also requires CcdB (By similarity). From Escherichia coli
    494..796     +  CDS            ccdB: CCDB_ECOLI - Also known as G, letB, letD. Experimental evidence at protein level: Swiss-Prot protein existence level 1. Toxic component of a type II toxin-antitoxin (TA) system, functioning in plasmid maintainence. Responsible for the post- segregational killing (PSK) of plasmid-free cells, also referred to as a plasmid addiction system. Half-life of over 2 hours. Cell killing by CcdB is accompanied by filamentation, defects in chromosome and plasmid segregation, defects in cell division, formation of anucleate cells, decreased DNA synthesis and plasmid loss. Interferes with the activity of DN
   1028..1046    +  CDS            9xHis (fragment): 9xHis affinity tag
   1059..1108    +  CDS            SET1 (fragment): solubility-enhancement tag derived from T7 phage gene 10B
   1116..1163    +  terminator     T7 terminator: transcription terminator for bacteriophage T7 RNA polymerase
   1200..1628    +  rep_origin     f1 ori (sequence partly withheld): f1 bacteriophage origin of replication; arrow indicates direction of (+) strand synthesis
   1681..1738    +  promoter       AmpR promoter (fragment): bla
   1747..2562    -  CDS            KanR: aminoglycoside phosphotransferase; aph(3')-Ia; confers resistance to kanamycin in bacteria or G418 (Geneticin®) in eukaryotes
   2684..3272    +  rep_origin     ori: high-copy-number ColE1/pMB1/pBR322/pUC origin of replication
   3458..3597    -  misc_feature   bom: basis of mobility region from pBR322
   3699..3890    -  CDS            rop: Rop protein, which maintains plasmids at low copy number; rop
   3907..4287    +  CDS            YPB1_ECOLX: Protein predicted: Swiss-Prot protein existence level 4. From Escherichia coli.
   4359..4650    -  CDS            TcR (fragment): tetracycline efflux protein; tet; confers resistance to tetracycline
   4665..4686    -  protein_bind   CAP binding site: CAP binding activates transcription in the presence of cAMP. E. coli catabolite activator protein
   4699..5781    -  CDS            lacI: lac repressor; lacI; The lac repressor binds to the lac operator to inhibit transcription in E. coli. This inhibition can be relieved by adding lactose or isopropyl-β-D-thiogalactopyranoside (IPTG).
   5782..5859    -  promoter       lacI promoter: lacI
   5867..260     -  CDS            TcR (fragment) (across the origin): tetracycline efflux protein; tet; confers resistance to tetracycline
>Addgene plasmid #247391 | cwby0041 | addgene full sequence | sequence record 492958 | Addgene NGS Result
ACTCCTGCATTAGGAAGCAGCCCAGTAGTAGGTTGAGGCCGTTGAGCACCGCCGCCGCAAGGAATGGTGC
ATGCAAGGAGATGGCGCCCAACAGTCCCCCGGCCACGGGGCCTGCCACCATACCCACGCCGAAACAAGCG
CTCATGAGCCCGAAGTGGCGAGCCCGATCTTCCCCATCGGTGATGTCGGCGATATAGGCGCCAGCAACCG
CACCTGTGGCGCCGGTGATGCCGGCCACGATGCGTCCGGCGTAGAGGATCGAGATCGATCTCGATCCCGC
GAAATTAATACGACTCACTATAGGGGAATTGTGAGCGGATAACAATTCCCCTCTAGAAATAATTTTGTTT
AACTTTAAGAAGGAGATATACATATGTCAGGAGGAGACCGAAAGCGTATTACAGTGACAGTTGACAGCGA
CAGCTATCAGTTGCTCAAGGCATATATGATGTCAATATCTCCGGTCTGGTATGCACAACCAAGAATGAAG
CCCATGCAGTTTAAGGTTTACACCTATAAAAGAGAGAGCCGTTATCGTCTGTTTGTGGATGTACAGAGTG
ATATTATTGACACGCCCGGGCGACGGATGGTGATCCCCCTGGCCAGTGCACGTCTGCTGTCAGATAAAGT
CTCCCGTGAACTTTACCCGGTGGTGCATATCGGGGATGAAAGCTGGCGCATGATGACCACCGATATGGCC
AGTGTGCCGGTTTCCGTTATCGGGGAAGAAGTGGCTGATCTCAGCCACCGCGAAAATGACATCAAAAACG
CCATTAACCTGATGTTCTGGGGAATATGAACGGTCTCGTTCCGGTAGCGAAGCGCTGGAAGAACTGGAGA
AAGCGCTGCGCGAACTGAAGAAAAGCACCGACGAACTGGAACGCAGCACCGAAGAACTGGAAAAGAACCC
GAGCGAAGATGCGCTGGTTGAAAACAACCGCCTGATTGTGGAAAACAACAAAATTATTGTGGAAGTGCTG
CGCATTATTGCGAAAGTGCTGAAAGGATCACATCATTGGGGCAGCACCCACCACCACCACCACCACTAAT
GAGATCCGGCTGCTAACAAAGCCCGAAAGGAAGCTGAGTTGGCTGCTGCCACCGCTGAGCAATAACTAGC
ATAACCCCTTGGGGCCTCTAAACGGGTCTTGAGGGGTTTTTTGCTGAAAGGAGGAACTATATCCGGATTG
GCGAATGGG
[124 nt withheld, positions 1200-1323]
C
[91 nt withheld, positions 1325-1415]
A
[49 nt withheld, positions 1417-1465]
CCTTTGACGTTGGAGTCCACGTTCTTT
[37 nt withheld, positions 1493-1529]
ACCCTATCTCGGTCTATTCTTTTGATTTATAAGGGATTTTGCCGATTTCGGCCTATTGGTTAAAAAATGA
GCTGATTTAACAAAAATTTAACGCGAATTTTAACAAAATATTAACGCTTACAATTTAGGTGGCACTTTTC
GGGGAAATGTGCGCGGAACCCCTATTTGTTTATTTTTCTAAATACATTCAAATATGTATCCGCTCATGAA
TTAATTCTTAGAAAAACTCATCGAGCATCAAATGAAACTGCAATTTATTCATATCAGGATTATCAATACC
ATATTTTTGAAAAAGCCGTTTCTGTAATGAAGGAGAAAACTCACCGAGGCAGTTCCATAGGATGGCAAGA
TCCTGGTATCGGTCTGCGATTCCGACTCGTCCAACATCAATACAACCTATTAATTTCCCCTCGTCAAAAA
TAAGGTTATCAAGTGAGAAATCACCATGAGTGACGACTGAATCCGGTGAGAATGGCAAAAGTTTATGCAT
TTCTTTCCAGACTTGTTCAACAGGCCAGCCATTACGCTCGTCATCAAAATCACTCGCATCAACCAAACCG
TTATTCATTCGTGATTGCGCCTGAGCGAGACGAAATACGCGATCGCTGTTAAAAGGACAATTACAAACAG
GAATCGAATGCAACCGGCGCAGGAACACTGCCAGCGCATCAACAATATTTTCACCTGAATCAGGATATTC
TTCTAATACCTGGAATGCTGTTTTCCCGGGGATCGCAGTGGTGAGTAACCATGCATCATCAGGAGTACGG
ATAAAATGCTTGATGGTCGGAAGAGGCATAAATTCCGTCAGCCAGTTTAGTCTGACCATCTCATCTGTAA
CATCATTGGCAACGCTACCTTTGCCATGTTTCAGAAACAACTCTGGCGCATCGGGCTTCCCATACAATCG
ATAGATTGTCGCACCTGATTGCCCGACATTATCGCGAGCCCATTTATACCCATATAAATCAGCATCCATG
TTGGAATTTAATCGCGGCCTAGAGCAAGACGTTTCCCGTTGAATATGGCTCATAACACCCCTTGTATTAC
TGTTTATGTAAGCAGACAGTTTTATTGTTCATGACCAAAATCCCTTAACGTGAGTTTTCGTTCCACTGAG
CGTCAGACCCCGTAGAAAAGATCAAAGGATCTTCTTGAGATCCTTTTTTTCTGCGCGTAATCTGCTGCTT
GCAAACAAAAAAACCACCGCTACCAGCGGTGGTTTGTTTGCCGGATCAAGAGCTACCAACTCTTTTTCCG
AAGGTAACTGGCTTCAGCAGAGCGCAGATACCAAATACTGTCCTTCTAGTGTAGCCGTAGTTAGGCCACC
ACTTCAAGAACTCTGTAGCACCGCCTACATACCTCGCTCTGCTAATCCTGTTACCAGTGGCTGCTGCCAG
TGGCGATAAGTCGTGTCTTACCGGGTTGGACTCAAGACGATAGTTACCGGATAAGGCGCAGCGGTCGGGC
TGAACGGGGGGTTCGTGCACACAGCCCAGCTTGGAGCGAACGACCTACACCGAACTGAGATACCTACAGC
GTGAGCTATGAGAAAGCGCCACGCTTCCCGAAGGGAGAAAGGCGGACAGGTATCCGGTAAGCGGCAGGGT
CGGAACAGGAGAGCGCACGAGGGAGCTTCCAGGGGGAAACGCCTGGTATCTTTATAGTCCTGTCGGGTTT
CGCCACCTCTGACTTGAGCGTCGATTTTTGTGATGCTCGTCAGGGGGGCGGAGCCTATGGAAAAACGCCA
GCAACGCGGCCTTTTTACGGTTCCTGGCCTTTTGCTGGCCTTTTGCTCACATGTTCTTTCCTGCGTTATC
CCCTGATTCTGTGGATAACCGTATTACCGCCTTTGAGTGAGCTGATACCGCTCGCCGCAGCCGAACGACC
GAGCGCAGCGAGTCAGTGAGCGAGGAAGCGGAAGAGCGCCTGATGCGGTATTTTCTCCTTACGCATCTGT
GCGGTATTTCACACCGCAATGGTGCACTCTCAGTACAATCTGCTCTGATGCCGCATAGTTAAGCCAGTAT
ACACTCCGCTATCGCTACGTGACTGGGTCATGGCTGCGCCCCGACACCCGCCAACACCCGCTGACGCGCC
CTGACGGGCTTGTCTGCTCCCGGCATCCGCTTACAGACAAGCTGTGACCGTCTCCGGGAGCTGCATGTGT
CAGAGGTTTTCACCGTCATCACCGAAACGCGCGAGGCAGCTGCGGTAAAGCTCATCAGCGTGGTCGTGAA
GCGATTCACAGATGTCTGCCTGTTCATCCGCGTCCAGCTCGTTGAGTTTCTCCAGAAGCGTTAATGTCTG
GCTTCTGATAAAGCGGGCCATGTTAAGGGCGGTTTTTTCCTGTTTGGTCACTGATGCCTCCGTGTAAGGG
GGATTTCTGTTCATGGGGGTAATGATACCGATGAAACGAGAGAGGATGCTCACGATACGGGTTACTGATG
ATGAACATGCCCGGTTACTGGAACGTTGTGAGGGTAAACAACTGGCGGTATGGATGCGGCGGGACCAGAG
AAAAATCACTCAGGGTCAATGCCAGCGCTTCGTTAATACAGATGTAGGTGTTCCACAGGGTAGCCAGCAG
CATCCTGCGATGCAGATCCGGAACATAATGGTGCAGGGCGCTGACTTCCGCGTTTCCAGACTTTACGAAA
CACGGAAACCGAAGACCATTCATGTTGTTGCTCAGGTCGCAGACGTTTTGCAGCAGCAGTCGCTTCACGT
TCGCTCGCGTATCGGTGATTCATTCTGCTAACCAGTAAGGCAACCCCGCCAGCCTAGCCGGGTCCTCAAC
GACAGGAGCACGATCATGCGCACCCGTGGGGCCGCCATGCCGGCGATAATGGCCTGCTTCTCGCCGAAAC
GTTTGGTGGCGGGACCAGTGACGAAGGCTTGAGCGAGGGCGTGCAAGATTCCGAATACCGCAAGCGACAG
GCCGATCATCGTCGCGCTCCAGCGAAAGCGGTCCTCGCCGAAAATGACCCAGAGCGCTGCCGGCACCTGT
CCTACGAGTTGCATGATAAAGAAGACAGTCATAAGTGCGGCGACGATAGTCATGCCCCGCGCCCACCGGA
AGGAGCTGACTGGGTTGAAGGCTCTCAAGGGCATCGGTCGAGATCCCGGTGCCTAATGAGTGAGCTAACT
TACATTAATTGCGTTGCGCTCACTGCCCGCTTTCCAGTCGGGAAACCTGTCGTGCCAGCTGCATTAATGA
ATCGGCCAACGCGCGGGGAGAGGCGGTTTGCGTATTGGGCGCCAGGGTGGTTTTTCTTTTCACCAGTGAG
ACGGGCAACAGCTGATTGCCCTTCACCGCCTGGCCCTGAGAGAGTTGCAGCAAGCGGTCCACGCTGGTTT
GCCCCAGCAGGCGAAAATCCTGTTTGATGGTGGTTAACGGCGGGATATAACATGAGCTGTCTTCGGTATC
GTCGTATCCCACTACCGAGATGTCCGCACCAACGCGCAGCCCGGACTCGGTAATGGCGCGCATTGCGCCC
AGCGCCATCTGATCGTTGGCAACCAGCATCGCAGTGGGAACGATGCCCTCATTCAGCATTTGCATGGTTT
GTTGAAAACCGGACATGGCACTCCAGTCGCCTTCCCGTTCCGCTATCGGCTGAATTTGATTGCGAGTGAG
ATATTTATGCCAGCCAGCCAGACGCAGACGCGCCGAGACAGAACTTAATGGGCCCGCTAACAGCGCGATT
TGCTGGTGACCCAATGCGACCAGATGCTCCACGCCCAGTCGCGTACCGTCTTCATGGGAGAAAATAATAC
TGTTGATGGGTGTCTGGTCAGAGACATCAAGAAATAACGCCGGAACATTAGTGCAGGCAGCTTCCACAGC
AATGGCATCCTGGTCATCCAGCGGATAGTTAATGATCAGCCCACTGACGCGTTGCGCGAGAAGATTGTGC
ACCGCCGCTTTACAGGCTTCGACGCCGCTTCGTTCTACCATCGACACCACCACGCTGGCACCCAGTTGAT
CGGCGCGAGATTTAATCGCCGCGACAATTTGCGACGGCGCGTGCAGGGCCAGACTGGAGGTGGCAACGCC
AATCAGCAACGACTGTTTGCCCGCCAGTTGTTGTGCCACGCGGTTGGGAATGTAATTCAGCTCCGCCATC
GCCGCTTCCACTTTTTCCCGCGTTTTCGCAGAAACGTGGCTGGCCTGGTTCACCACGCGGGAAACGGTCT
GATAAGAGACACCGGCATACTCTGCGACATCGTATAACGTTACTGGTTTCACATTCACCACCCTGAATTG
ACTCTCTTCCGGGCGCTATCATGCCATACCGCGAAAGGTTTTGCGCCATTCGATGGTGTCCGGGATCTCG
ACGCTCTCCCTTATGCG
